>Addgene plasmid #120979 | C63m | addgene full sequence | sequence record 236033 | Addgene NGS Result
TTATTATCATGACATTAACCTATAAAAATAGGCGTATCACGAGGCAGAATTTCAGATAAAAAAAATCCTT
AGCTTTCGCTAAGGATGATTTCTGGAATTCGCGGCCGCTTCTAGAGACTAGTGGGTCTCAAATGGTGAAT
GTGAAACCAGTAACGTTATACGATGTCGCAGAGTATGCCGGTGTCTCTTATCAGACCGTTTCCCGCGTGG
TGAACCAGGCCAGCCACGTTTCTGCGAAAACGCGGGAAAAAGTGGAAGCGGCGATGGCGGAGCTGAATTA
CATTCCCAACCGCGTGGCACAACAACTGGCGGGCAAACAGTCGTTGCTGATTGGCGTTGCCACCTCCAGT
CTGGCCCTGCACGCGCCGTCGCAAATTGTCGCGGCGATTAAATCTCGCGCCGATCAACTGGGTGCCAGCG
TGGTGGTGTCGATGGTAGAACGAAGCGGCGTCGAAGCCTGTAAAGCGGCGGTGCACAATCTTCTCGCGCA
ACGCGTCAGTGGGCTGATCATTAACTATCCGCTGGATGACCAGGATGCCATTGCTGTGGAAGCTGCCTGC
ACTAATGTTCCGGCGTTATTTCTTGATGTCTCTGACCAGACACCCATCAACAGTATTATTTTCTCCCATG
AGGACGGTACGCGACTGGGCGTGGAGCATCTGGTCGCATTGGGTCACCAGCAAATCGCGCTGTTAGCGGG
CCCATTAAGTTCTGTCTCGGCGCGTCTGCGTCTGGCTGGCTGGCATAAATATCTCACTCGCAATCAAATT
CAGCCGATAGCGGAACGGGAAGGCGACTGGAGTGCCATGTCCGGTTTTCAACAAACCATGCAAATGCTGA
ATGAGGGCATCGTTCCCACTGCGATGCTGGTTGCCAACGATCAGATGGCGCTGGGCGCAATGCGCGCCAT
TACCGAGTCCGGGCTGCGCGTTGGTGCGGATATCTCGGTAGTGGGATACGACGATACCGAAGATAGCTCA
TGTTATATCCCGCCGTTAACCACCATCAAACAGGATTTTCGCCTGCTGGGGCAAACCAGCGTGGACCGCT
TGCTGCAACTCTCTCAGGGCCAGGCGGTGAAGGGCAATCAGCTGTTGCCCGTCTCACTGGTGAAAAGAAA
AACCACCCTGGCGCCCAATACGCAAACCGCCTCTCCCCGCGCGTTGGCCGATTCATTAATGCAGCTGGCA
CGACAGGTTTCCCGACTGGAAAGCGGGCAGTAAAGGTAGAGACCTACTAGTAGCGGCCGCTGCAGGCTTC
CTCGCTCACTGACTCGCTGCGCTCGGTCGTTCGGCTGCGGCGAGCGGTATCAGCTCACTCAAAGGCGGTA
ATACGGTTATCCACAGAATCAGGGGATAACGCAGGAAAGAACATGTGAGCAAAAGGCCAGCAAAAGGCCA
GGAACCGTAAAAAGGCCGCGTTGCTGGCGTTTTTCCACAGGCTCCGCCCCCCTGACGAGCATCACAAAAA
TCGACGCTCAAGTCAGAGGTGGCGAAACCCGACAGGACTATAAAGATACCAGGCGTTTCCCCCTGGAAGC
TCCCTCGTGCGCTCTCCTGTTCCGACCCTGCCGCTTACCGGATACCTGTCCGCCTTTCTCCCTTCGGGAA
GCGTGGCGCTTTCTCATAGCTCACGCTGTAGGTATCTCAGTTCGGTGTAGGTCGTTCGCTCCAAGCTGGG
CTGTGTGCACGAACCCCCCGTTCAGCCCGACCGCTGCGCCTTATCCGGTAACTATCGTCTTGAGTCCAAC
CCGGTAAGACACGACTTATCGCCACTGGCAGCAGCCACTGGTAACAGGATTAGCAGAGCGAGGTATGTAG
GCGGTGCTACAGAGTTCTTGAAGTGGTGGCCTAACTACGGCTACACTAGAAGAACAGTATTTGGTATCTG
CGCTCTGCTGAAGCCAGTTACCTTCGGAAAAAGAGTTGGTAGCTCTTGATCCGGCAAACAAACCACCGCT
GGTAGCGGTGGTTTTTTTGTTTGCAAGCAGCAGATTACGCGCAGAAAAAAAGGATCTCAAGAAGATCCTT
TGATCTTTTCTACGGGGTCTGACGCTCAGTGGAACGAAAACTCACGTTAAGGGATTTTGGTCATGAGATT
ATCAAAAAGGATCTTCACCTAGATCCTTTTAAATTAAAAATGAAGTTTTAAATCAATCTAAAGTATATAT
GAGTAAACTTGGTCTGACAGTTACCAATGCTTAATCAGTGAGGCACCTATCTCAGCGATCTGTCTATTTC
GTTCATCCATAGTTGCCTGACTCCCCGTCGTGTAGATAACTACGATACGGGAGGGCTTACCATCTGGCCC
CAGTGCTGCAATGATACCGCGCGACCCACGCTCACCGGCTCCAGATTTATCAGCAATAAACCAGCCAGCC
GGAAGGGCCGAGCGCAGAAGTGGTCCTGCAACTTTATCCGCCTCCATCCAGTCTATTAATTGTTGCCGGG
AAGCTAGAGTAAGTAGTTCGCCAGTTAATAGTTTGCGCAACGTTGTTGCCATTGCTACAGGCATCGTGGT
GTCACGCTCGTCGTTTGGTATGGCTTCATTCAGCTCCGGTTCCCAACGATCAAGGCGAGTTACATGATCC
CCCATGTTGTGCAAAAAAGCGGTTAGCTCCTTCGGTCCTCCGATCGTTGTCAGAAGTAAGTTGGCCGCAG
TGTTATCACTCATGGTTATGGCAGCACTGCATAATTCTCTTACTGTCATGCCATCCGTAAGATGCTTTTC
TGTGACTGGTGAGTACTCAACCAAGTCATTCTGAGAATAGTGTATGCGGCGACCGAGTTGCTCTTGCCCG
GCGTCAATACGGGATAATACCGCGCCACATAGCAGAACTTTAAAAGTGCTCATCATTGGAAAACGTTCTT
CGGGGCGAAAACTCTCAAGGATCTTACCGCTGTTGAGATCCAGTTCGATGTAACCCACTCGTGCACCCAA
CTGATCTTCAGCATCTTTTACTTTCACCAGCGTTTCTGGGTGAGCAAAAACAGGAAGGCAAAATGCCGCA
AAAAAGGGAATAAGGGCGACACGGAAATGTTGAATACTCATACTCTTCCTTTTTCAATATTATTGAAGCA
TTTATCAGGGTTATTGTCTCATGAGCGGATACATATTTGAATGTATTTAGAAAAATAAACAAATAGGGGT
TCCGCGCACATTTCCCCGAAAAGTGCCACCTGACGTCTAAGAAACCA
Features (pLannotate 1.2.2; 7 found; start..end, strand, type, name):
     49..92      -  terminator     bacterial terminator: putative bacterial transcription terminator
     95..116     +  misc_feature   BioBrick prefix: BioBrick prefix for parts that do not start with "ATG"
    141..1221    +  CDS            lacI (fragment): lac repressor; lacI; The lac repressor binds to the lac operator to inhibit transcription in E. coli. This inhibition can be relieved by adding lactose or isopropyl-β-D-thiogalactopyranoside (IPTG).
   1235..1255    +  misc_feature   BioBrick suffix: universal suffix for all parts
   1432..2020    -  rep_origin     ori: high-copy-number ColE1/pMB1/pBR322/pUC origin of replication
   2191..3051    -  CDS            AmpR: β-lactamase; bla; confers resistance to ampicillin, carbenicillin, and related antibiotics
   3052..3156    -  promoter       AmpR promoter: bla
