[The description below was written by a language model from this plasmid's Addgene catalogue record and pLannotate feature annotations shown in this document.]
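Description:
C63m is a synthetic-biology part plasmid that stores a coding sequence for the Lac repressor (LacI) as a "CD" position part for MoClo Golden Gate assembly. It is built on the DVA destination backbone (about 2.1 kb), and the sequenced plasmid totals roughly 3.2 kb. It is maintained in E. coli from a high-copy ColE1/pUC-type origin and is selected with ampicillin through a β-lactamase gene driven by its native bla promoter.

The roughly 1.1 kb insert, listed as synthetic and introduced by Gibson cloning, carries lacI. The automated annotation labels it as a lacI fragment spanning most of the insert. It is flanked by BioBrick prefix and suffix sequences, and a putative bacterial transcription terminator sits just upstream of the cloning region, which likely insulates the part from read-through out of the backbone. No promoter, ribosome binding site or terminator dedicated to lacI is annotated. This is consistent with a basic part that holds only a coding sequence and is meant to be combined with separate promoter, UTR and terminator parts during hierarchical assembly. The Type IIS restriction sites and overhangs that define the CD position do not appear in the feature table, and the record points to a supplemental annotated file for those details.

According to the record, the part is identical to a sister part, C1d, except that it lacks the ssrA degradation tag, so the encoded repressor should not be targeted for rapid proteolysis by that tag. Once assembled into a transcription unit, LacI binds lac operators to repress transcription and is relieved by lactose or IPTG, which makes the part useful for building inducible or repressor-based genetic circuits.
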