Addgene plasmid #120979: C63m
Purpose: MoClo golden gate assembly CD part for LacI (Lac repressor; identical to C1d but without ssrA degradation tag). Please see Supplemental Documents for annotated Genbank file.
Depositing lab: Richard Murray.
Backbone
  Vector backbone: DVA
  Backbone size w/o insert (bp): 2100
  Vector type: Synthetic Biology
Growth in bacteria
  Bacterial resistance: Ampicillin, 100 μg/mL
  Growth temperature: 37°C
  Growth strain: JM109
  Copy number: High Copy
Gene/Insert
  Gene/Insert name: lacI
  Species: Synthetic
  Insert size (bp): 1097
  Cloning method: Gibson Cloning
  Sequencing primers: 5′ AAATAGGCGTATCACGAGGCA; 3′ TTACCGCCTTTGAGTGAGCTG
Terms and licenses: Academic/Nonprofit Terms; Industry Terms: Not Available to Industry
How to cite: C63m was a gift from Richard Murray (Addgene plasmid # 120979 ; http://n2t.net/addgene:120979 ; RRID:Addgene_120979)
