>Addgene plasmid #120979 | C63m | depositor partial sequence | sequence record 230012 | insert sequence
AATGGTGAATGTGAAACCAGTAACGTTATACGATGTCGCAGAGTATGCCGGTGTCTCTTATCAGACCGTT
TCCCGCGTGGTGAACCAGGCCAGCCACGTTTCTGCGAAAACGCGGGAAAAAGTGGAAGCGGCGATGGCGG
AGCTGAATTACATTCCCAACCGCGTGGCACAACAACTGGCGGGCAAACAGTCGTTGCTGATTGGCGTTGC
CACCTCCAGTCTGGCCCTGCACGCGCCGTCGCAAATTGTCGCGGCGATTAAATCTCGCGCCGATCAACTG
GGTGCCAGCGTGGTGGTGTCGATGGTAGAACGAAGCGGCGTCGAAGCCTGTAAAGCGGCGGTGCACAATC
TTCTCGCGCAACGCGTCAGTGGGCTGATCATTAACTATCCGCTGGATGACCAGGATGCCATTGCTGTGGA
AGCTGCCTGCACTAATGTTCCGGCGTTATTTCTTGATGTCTCTGACCAGACACCCATCAACAGTATTATT
TTCTCCCATGAGGACGGTACGCGACTGGGCGTGGAGCATCTGGTCGCATTGGGTCACCAGCAAATCGCGC
TGTTAGCGGGCCCATTAAGTTCTGTCTCGGCGCGTCTGCGTCTGGCTGGCTGGCATAAATATCTCACTCG
CAATCAAATTCAGCCGATAGCGGAACGGGAAGGCGACTGGAGTGCCATGTCCGGTTTTCAACAAACCATG
CAAATGCTGAATGAGGGCATCGTTCCCACTGCGATGCTGGTTGCCAACGATCAGATGGCGCTGGGCGCAA
TGCGCGCCATTACCGAGTCCGGGCTGCGCGTTGGTGCGGATATCTCGGTAGTGGGATACGACGATACCGA
AGATAGCTCATGTTATATCCCGCCGTTAACCACCATCAAACAGGATTTTCGCCTGCTGGGGCAAACCAGC
GTGGACCGCTTGCTGCAACTCTCTCAGGGCCAGGCGGTGAAGGGCAATCAGCTGTTGCCCGTCTCACTGG
TGAAAAGAAAAACCACCCTGGCGCCCAATACGCAAACCGCCTCTCCCCGCGCGTTGGCCGATTCATTAAT
GCAGCTGGCACGACAGGTTTCCCGACTGGAAAGCGGGCAGTAAAGGT
